>Addgene plasmid #29135 | pEMS1263 | addgene partial sequence | sequence record 38739 | EGFP-N 5'-CGTCGCCGTCCAGCTCGACCAG-3'
TCCGCACTCTCGGTAGCTGCCGCCGGGAAGGAGGTCCGAGCGCGCTCTTTCGCCTGCTCAGTGCCTTGCG
GTATTTATCCCAGCCTCCTTGAGCCTCCAGACCCACGTGACATTCTCCCCACGCGACTTTCTGCTCAATA
TTTAATTAGCCGCCTCCTCTCCTTTCGCTTGCGTGATTGAGAGTTTCCGAGACGGTAACTCGTCGATGCC
CATAACATCTGGACCCAATTGGGTTCTAAATGACGCAATTTTAGGAAAATCGAGGTCTCGCCATCCAATC
CGGAGCGGCCTGCTTCCGTCTGCAGATCTGACGCCCCCTCCCCTCTCCTTCGAAACTGGGTTTCATGACA
CCTGATATTACTCATCAAATTTGAGCAAAGTGACTCATTCCTTGGACTTCGGTAACTTTTCCGTCCCTCG
AGACGTCAGGATAAGTTGCACTTTTCAGGATGGCCAAATAACTGTAGGCATTCAGACATTTCGTCGGAAA
TCAGGCTAGATGATTTCTTTTGATTAGCTATATCGTTAGTTTTGGGAGTATGGGAGGTGATTAGCTTTGC
TCAAGGAAGACGAATCCCTATTGTGAAAGGACAAGGAGCCTTTCCTCCTTTTGGCTGTGACACCAATCAG
CTCTAATGTGAACTGTCATTCTTCAGTGCCCTGTAATTTTCCTAAAAGCCTCAGATTGGAAAATGCTGCT
CAAACTGACAGCTTCTTTCTCTCCTTGTGTACTTGCACAGCAGGCAGATGTAGAAGTGACAGAAATGTGT
CCTG
