[The description below was written by a language model from this plasmid's Addgene catalogue record.]
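Description:
pEMS1263 is a Pleiades Promoter Project plasmid built on the large pEMS1307 backbone (about 16.5 kb without insert). It carries Ple217, a 953 bp human MiniPromoter designed from regulatory sequence of the TAC1 gene, which encodes tachykinin neuropeptide precursors. The MiniPromoter was inserted by restriction cloning between FseI and AscI sites; the record does not say whether these sites survive. It sits upstream of a backbone-encoded EGFP reporter fused to a nuclear localisation signal. Although the catalogue lists EGFP-NLS as a C-terminal tag, the insert is a promoter element rather than a coding sequence. The arrangement is therefore best read as Ple217 driving transcription of a nuclear-targeted green fluorescent reporter. The plasmid is maintained at high copy in standard E. coli cloning strains under ampicillin selection.

The construct belongs to a collection of compact human promoters intended to drive selective, region- or cell-type-restricted expression in the brain. Each candidate was tested by placing it in front of a reporter and examining expression in vivo. For this construct the recorded outcome is negative: eGFP expression was not detected in the brain or eye. pEMS1263 therefore mainly documents a TAC1-derived design that did not yield detectable reporter activity in those tissues, and it can serve as a reference or starting point for redesigning TAC1 regulatory elements. No feature table is provided, and the record does not describe the other contents of the backbone, such as the replication origin, polyadenylation signals, or any genomic targeting sequences that might account for its size.
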