Addgene plasmid #29135: pEMS1263
Purpose: Expression of the eGFP reporter gene was not detected in the brain and eye.
Depositing lab: Elizabeth Simpson. Depositing organization: University of British Columbia. Publication: A regulatory toolbox of MiniPromoters to drive selective expression in the brain. Portales-Casamar E, Swanson DJ, Liu L, de Leeuw CN, Banks KG, Ho Sui SJ, Fulton DL, Ali J, Amirabbasi M, Arenillas DJ, Babyak N, Black SF, Bonaguro RJ, Brauer E, Candido TR, Castellarin M, Chen J, Chen Y, Cheng JC, Chopra V, Docking TR, Dreolini L, D'Souza CA, Flynn EK, Glenn R, Hatakka K, Hearty TG, Imanian B, Jiang S, Khorasan-zadeh S, Komljenovic I, Laprise S, Liao NY, Lim JS, Lithwick S, Liu F, Liu J, Lu M, McConechy M, McLeod AJ, Milisavljevic M, Mis J, O'Connor K, Palma B, Palmquist DL, Schmouth JF, Swanson MI, Tam B, Ticoll A, Turner JL, Varhol R, Vermeulen J, Watkins RF, Wilson G, Wong BK, Wong SH, Wong TY, Yang GS, Ypsilanti AR, Jones SJ, Holt RA, Goldowitz D, Wasserman WW, Simpson EM. Proc Natl Acad Sci U S A. 2010 Sep 21. 107(38):16589-94. 10.1073/pnas.1009158107 PubMed 20807748.
Backbone
  Vector backbone: pEMS1307
  Backbone size w/o insert (bp): 16482
  Vector type: Pleiades Promoter Project [sic, Pleaides Plieades]
Growth in bacteria
  Bacterial resistance: Ampicillin, 100 μg/mL
  Growth temperature: 37°C
  Growth strain: DH5alpha
  Growth instructions: DH10B
  Copy number: High Copy
Gene/Insert
  Gene/Insert name: Ple217 (alt name: TAC1)
  Species: H. sapiens (human)
  Insert size (bp): 953
  Entrez Gene: TAC1 (a.k.a. Hs.2563, NK2, NKNA, NPK, TAC2)
  Tag / fusion protein: EGFP-NLS (C terminal on backbone)
  Cloning method: Restriction Enzyme; 5′ cloning site FseI (unknown if destroyed); 3′ cloning site AscI (unknown if destroyed)
  Sequencing primers: 5′ Unknown
Terms and licenses: Academic/Nonprofit Terms; Industry Terms: Not Available to Industry
How to cite: pEMS1263 was a gift from Elizabeth Simpson (Addgene plasmid # 29135 ; http://n2t.net/addgene:29135 ; RRID:Addgene_29135)
